>Addgene plasmid #16420 | GLI-3 bs-2 | addgene partial sequence | sequence record 23172 | T7 5'-TAATACGACTCACTATAGGG-3'
GTATCGATAAGCTTGATATCGAATTCCTTTTTTTTTAAAAAGAGGGTGGTTTGAGTGTAACAATACTGAT
TCAAAACTGAAATGGAAGACAGTTTCTCCCTAGAATACTTTAGGGTTTTTCAGAGTCCTTTTCCATAAAA
GGAATATAATTGAAACACATCTCAGTTAGGTGAGATGAGATTGCTAAAATACATACAGAACTAAAAAAAC
AGCCAAAACAAAGTCAGTTTAATCTCTTCAACTCCTATTGATTTCCGTTGGTTGCAGTCTTTTTTTCCTA
AAGCCTATTGCATAACTGCAAGGAATTTGCTTTCTTCCGCTAGGGAGGTCAGCAAAGAACTCATGTCCCC
GATAGCCATGTTGGTGGTGCTCATGGACAGCGCTGGGAATGGGAGGGACGCCCGAGGCGTGGTGAGGCGG
GAGGAGCTATGGGAAAGGTTCTGAATGATACTTGGGCTCAGGGCCCCCGACATCAGGCTGGAGTGGTCCC
CATCGTCTATGATGGCATCGAAGTCAATCTGTACCCCTTCCAGGTCATGGCTGTCGAGGCTGTCCACTGT
GCTTGTCACCTGATTAGCACCTGGGGAAAGTAACTCAGAGTTTTTGGCGCTGGTCCCCTGTACAGGCACT
GGCGTCTGAATAGAG
