[The description below was written by a language model from this plasmid's Addgene catalogue record.]
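Description:
GLI-3 bs-2 is a bacterial cloning plasmid that carries the human GLI3 cDNA in the pBluescript SK phagemid backbone (about 3 kb without the insert). It is a high-copy plasmid maintained in E. coli under ampicillin selection. The repository classifies it as a bacterial expression vector, but pBluescript is a general-purpose cloning and in vitro transcription vector. No feature table accompanies the record, so individual backbone elements are not itemised. pBluescript vectors normally provide a pUC-type origin, an f1 origin for single-stranded DNA rescue, and a polylinker within the lacZα fragment.

The insert is 5085 bp and, according to the depositor, contains the entire coding region of GLI3. It was placed between the SstI and SalI sites of the polylinker, and it is not recorded whether those sites survived cloning. GLI3 encodes a Krüppel-family zinc finger transcription factor related to GLI1, and the associated publication describes the GLI gene as a member of that family. No epitope tags, fusions, reporters or mutations are listed. The record names no eukaryotic promoter, so the plasmid is not suited to direct expression in mammalian cells. T3 and T7 are listed as the 5′ and 3′ sequencing primers. These correspond to the phage promoters that flank the polylinker in pBluescript, and they could in principle be used to transcribe sense or antisense RNA from the insert.

The record does not state a specific purpose. The construct would most naturally serve as a source of full-length GLI3 cDNA for sequencing, subcloning into expression vectors, or generating probes and in vitro transcripts.
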