Addgene plasmid #16420: GLI-3 bs-2
Depositing lab: Bert Vogelstein. Depositing organization: Johns Hopkins University and School of Medicine. Publication: The GLI gene is a member of the Kruppel family of zinc finger proteins. Kinzler KW, Ruppert JM, Bigner SH, Vogelstein B. Nature. 1988 Mar 24. 332(6162):371-4. 10.1038/332371a0 PubMed 2832761.
Backbone
  Vector backbone: pBluescript SK
  Backbone manufacturer: Stratagene
  Backbone size w/o insert (bp): 3000
  Vector type: Bacterial Expression
Growth in bacteria
  Bacterial resistance: Ampicillin, 100 μg/mL
  Growth temperature: 37°C
  Growth strain: DH5alpha
  Copy number: High Copy
Gene/Insert
  Gene/Insert name: GLI3 (alt name: Gli-3)
  Species: H. sapiens (human)
  Insert size (bp): 5085
  Entrez Gene: GLI3 (a.k.a. ACLS, GCPS, GLI3-190, GLI3FL, PAP-A, PAPA, PAPA1, PAPB, PHS, PPDIV)
  Cloning method: Restriction Enzyme; 5′ cloning site SstI (unknown if destroyed); 3′ cloning site SalI (unknown if destroyed)
  Sequencing primers: 5′ T3; 3′ T7
Terms and licenses: Academic/Nonprofit Terms; Industry Terms: Not Available to Industry
Depositor comments: GLI3 bs-2 contains the entire coding region of Gli-3 (5085bp) cloned into the SstI/SalI site of pBluescript SK.
How to cite: GLI-3 bs-2 was a gift from Bert Vogelstein (Addgene plasmid # 16420 ; http://n2t.net/addgene:16420 ; RRID:Addgene_16420)
